Addgene plasmid #114883: AT2G24230 X040_pECIA14
Purpose: Prey vector AT2G24230 X040_pECIA14 should be used with bait vector AT2G24230 X040_pECIA2.
Depositing lab: Youssef Belkhadir. Depositing organization: Gregor Mendel Institute of Molecular Plant Biology. Publication: An extracellular network of Arabidopsis leucine-rich repeat receptor kinases. Smakowska-Luzan E, Mott GA, Parys K, Stegmann M, Howton TC, Layeghifard M, Neuhold J, Lehner A, Kong J, Grunwald K, Weinberger N, Satbhai SB, Mayer D, Busch W, Madalinski M, Stolt-Bergner P, Provart NJ, Mukhtar MS, Zipfel C, Desveaux D, Guttman DS, Belkhadir Y. Nature. 2018 Jan 18;553(7688):342-346. doi: 10.1038/nature25184. Epub 2018 Jan 10. PubMed 29320478.
Backbone
  Vector backbone: pECIA14
  Backbone manufacturer: Chris Garcia (Addgene plasmid # 47051)
  Vector type: Insect Expression
Growth in bacteria
  Bacterial resistance: Ampicillin, 100 μg/mL
  Growth temperature: 37°C
  Growth strain: DH5alpha
  Copy number: High Copy
Gene/Insert
  Gene/Insert name: AT2G24230
  Species: A. thaliana (mustard weed)
  Entrez Gene: AT2G24230 (a.k.a. AT2G24230, F27D4.14, F27D4_14)
  Promoter: Metallothionein (Copper-Inducible)
  Cloning method: Ligation Independent Cloning
Terms and licenses: Academic/Nonprofit Terms; Industry Terms: Not Available to Industry
Depositor comments: Plasmid for secreted expression in Drosophila cell culture by induction via CuSO4. Insert is an extracellular domain of indicated LRR-RK, C-terminally tagged with Pentameric rat COMP helix, Alkaline Phosphatase (human, placental), Flag, and hexahistidine tags. Insert Protein Sequence: NTDGFFVSEFYKQMGLSSSQAYNFSAPFCSWQGLFCDSKNEHVIMLIASGMSLSGQIPDNTIGKLSKLQSLDLSNNKISALPSDFWSLNTLKNLNLSFNKISGSFSSNVGNFGQLELLDISYNNFSGAIPEAVDSLVSLRVLKLDHNGFQMSIPRGLLGCQSLVSIDLSSNQLEGSLPDGFGSAFPKLETLSLAGNKIHGRDTDFADMKSISFLNISGNQFDGSVTGVFKETLEVADLSKNRFQGHISSQVDSNWFSLVYLDLSENELSGVIKNLTLLKKLKHLNLAWNRFNRGMFPRIEMLSGLEYLNLSNTNLSGHIPREISKLSDLSTLDVSGNHLAGHIPILSIKNLVAIDVSRNNLTGEIPMSILEKLPWMERFNFSFNNLTFCSGKFSAETLNRSFFGSTNSCPIAANPALFKRKRSVTGGLK
How to cite: AT2G24230 X040_pECIA14 was a gift from Youssef Belkhadir (Addgene plasmid # 114883 ; http://n2t.net/addgene:114883 ; RRID:Addgene_114883)
