[The description below was written by a language model from this plasmid's Addgene catalogue record and pLannotate feature annotations shown in this document.]
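Description:
AT2G24230 X040_pECIA14 is an insect-cell expression plasmid of about 6.5 kb built on the pECIA14 backbone. It produces a secreted form of the extracellular domain of the Arabidopsis thaliana leucine-rich repeat receptor kinase encoded by AT2G24230. In E. coli it is maintained at high copy through a ColE1/pUC-type origin and selected with ampicillin via the β-lactamase gene. The remaining bacterial elements in the feature table (lac promoter/operator, lacZα, lacI, rop and bom fragments) are remnants of the cloning backbone. No marker for selection in insect cells is annotated.

The expression cassette is driven by the Drosophila metallothionein promoter, which is induced with copper sulfate in Drosophila cell culture. A Drosophila BiP signal sequence directs the product into the secretory pathway. It is followed in frame by the LRR ectodomain, which was inserted by ligation-independent cloning. Downstream come the rat COMP coiled-coil segment, human placental alkaline phosphatase, a FLAG epitope and, according to the depositor, a hexahistidine tag that is not separately annotated. An SV40 polyadenylation signal lies downstream of the cassette, although the annotation places it on the opposite strand.

The COMP helix assembles the fusion into pentamers, increasing avidity so that weak, transient ectodomain contacts can be detected. The alkaline phosphatase provides an enzymatic readout, and the epitope tags allow detection or purification. The plasmid serves as the "prey" in an extracellular interaction assay and is meant to be used with the corresponding pECIA2 bait vector. The set was built to map pairwise interactions among Arabidopsis LRR receptor kinase ectodomains.
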