Features (pLannotate 1.2.2; 19 found; start..end, strand, type, name):
     23..449     +  promoter       MT promoter: Drosophila metallothionein promoter
    467..520     +  sig_peptide    BiP signal sequence: Drosophila BiP signal sequence
    521..1810    +  CDS            Y2242_ARATH (fragment): Experimental evidence at protein level: Swiss-Prot protein existence level 1. From Arabidopsis thaliana (Mouse-ear cress).
   1844..2023    +  CDS            Comp (fragment): COMP_RAT - Experimental evidence at protein level: Swiss-Prot protein existence level 1. May play a role in the structural integrity of cartilage via its interaction with other extracellular matrix proteins such as the collagens and fibronectin. Can mediate the interaction of chondrocytes with the cartilage extracellular matrix through interaction with cell surface integrin receptors. Could play a role in the pathogenesis of osteoarthritis. Potent suppressor of apoptosis in both primary chondrocytes and transformed cells. Suppresses apoptosis by blocking the activation of caspase-3 and by indu
   2011..3463    +  CDS            SEAP (fragment): secreted alkaline phosphatase from human placenta The natural enzyme has a C-terminal transmembrane sequence that is replaced by a GPI anchor.
   3500..3529    +  CDS            2xFLAG (fragment): two tandem FLAG® epitope tags
   3635..3769    -  polyA_signal   SV40 poly(A) signal: SV40 polyadenylation signal
   3792..3876    -  CDS            large T antigen (fragment): large T antigen from SV40 (simian virus 40)
   3876..3900    +  misc_feature   MCS (fragment): pUC18/19 multiple cloning site
   3937..3953    -  protein_bind   lac operator: The lac repressor binds to the lac operator to inhibit transcription in E. coli. This inhibition can be relieved by adding lactose or isopropyl-β-D-thiogalactopyranoside (IPTG). lac repressor encoded by lacI
   3961..3991    -  promoter       lac promoter: promoter for the E. coli lac operon
   4006..4027    -  protein_bind   CAP binding site: CAP binding activates transcription in the presence of cAMP. E. coli catabolite activator protein
   4040..4132    -  CDS            lacI (fragment): lac repressor; lacI; The lac repressor binds to the lac operator to inhibit transcription in E. coli. This inhibition can be relieved by adding lactose or isopropyl-β-D-thiogalactopyranoside (IPTG).
   4315..4903    -  rep_origin     ori: high-copy-number ColE1/pMB1/pBR322/pUC origin of replication
   5074..5934    -  CDS            AmpR: β-lactamase; bla; confers resistance to ampicillin, carbenicillin, and related antibiotics
   5935..6039    -  promoter       AmpR promoter: bla
   6134..6169    +  CDS            rop (fragment): Rop protein, which maintains plasmids at low copy number; rop
   6271..6370    +  misc_feature   bom (fragment): basis of mobility region from pBR322
   6376..21      -  CDS            lacZα (fragment) (across the origin): LacZα fragment of β-galactosidase; lacZ fragment
>Addgene plasmid #114883 | AT2G24230 X040_pECIA14 | addgene full sequence | sequence record 275960 | Addgene NGS Result
GTAAAACGACGGCCAGTGAATTAATTCGTTGCAGGACAGGATGTGGTGCCCGATGTGACTAGCTCTTTGC
TGCAGGCCGTCCTATCCTCTGGTTCCGATAAGAGACCCAGAACTCCGGCCCCCCACCGCCCACCGCCACC
CCCATACATATGTGGTACGCAAGTAAGAGTGCCTGCGCATGCCCCATGTGCCCCACCAAGAGCTTTGCAT
CCCATACAAGTCCCCAAAGTGGAGAACCGAACCAATTCTTCGCGGGCAGAACAAAAGCTTCTGCACACGT
CTCCACTCGAATTTGGAGCCGGCCGGCGTGTGCAAAAGAGGTGAATCGAACGAAAGACCCGTGTGTAAAG
CCGCGTTTCCAAAATGTATAAAACCGAGAGCATCTGGCCAATGTGCATCAGTTGTGGTCAGCAGCAAAAT
CAAGTGAATCATCTCAGTGCAACTAAAGGGGGGATCCGATCTCAATATGAAGTTATGCATATTACTGGCC
GTCGTGGCCTTTGTTGGCCTCTCGCTCGGGAACACAGATGGTTTCTTTGTCTCTGAATTCTATAAGCAAA
TGGGTTTAAGCTCTTCTCAAGCTTATAACTTCTCTGCTCCTTTTTGTTCATGGCAAGGTTTGTTCTGTGA
TTCCAAGAATGAGCATGTGATTATGTTAATTGCTTCTGGAATGAGTTTATCTGGTCAAATCCCTGATAAC
ACAATTGGTAAACTCAGCAAGCTTCAATCTTTGGATCTTAGCAACAACAAAATCTCTGCTTTACCATCTG
ATTTCTGGAGTTTGAACACTTTGAAGAATCTCAACCTCTCTTTCAACAAGATCTCTGGGTCTTTCTCTAG
TAATGTTGGCAATTTTGGGCAGCTTGAGTTACTTGATATCTCTTACAACAATTTCTCTGGTGCAATCCCT
GAAGCTGTGGATTCTCTTGTTAGTTTGAGAGTCTTGAAGCTTGATCATAATGGGTTTCAGATGTCGATTC
CACGAGGACTTCTTGGTTGCCAATCCCTGGTTTCTATTGATCTCTCCTCTAACCAGCTTGAAGGGTCTCT
TCCTGATGGGTTTGGCTCTGCATTTCCAAAGCTTGAGACTTTGAGCCTTGCAGGAAACAAGATTCATGGC
AGGGACACAGATTTTGCTGATATGAAATCCATCAGTTTTCTCAACATTTCAGGAAATCAGTTTGATGGTT
CAGTGACAGGTGTGTTCAAGGAGACTTTAGAAGTGGCTGATCTCAGCAAAAACCGGTTTCAAGGTCATAT
CTCATCTCAGGTAGACTCCAACTGGTTTAGTTTGGTTTATCTTGACTTGTCTGAGAATGAGCTCAGTGGA
GTTATCAAGAATCTGACACTACTAAAGAAGCTCAAGCACTTAAATCTAGCTTGGAATAGATTCAACAGAG
GAATGTTTCCGAGGATTGAGATGCTTTCTGGTTTAGAGTATCTTAACTTGTCAAACACAAATCTTTCTGG
TCACATACCTAGAGAGATCTCAAAGCTGAGTGATTTGAGTACACTCGATGTTTCTGGAAACCATCTTGCA
GGACATATCCCGATTTTGAGTATCAAGAACCTTGTGGCTATCGATGTGTCGAGGAACAATTTGACGGGAG
AGATACCGATGTCTATCCTTGAGAAGCTCCCTTGGATGGAGAGATTCAACTTCTCTTTCAACAACTTAAC
ATTTTGTTCCGGAAAGTTCTCAGCTGAAACTCTGAACAGATCCTTCTTTGGTTCTACAAATAGCTGCCCT
ATCGCTGCAAACCCAGCACTTTTCAAGAGAAAAAGATCAGTCACTGGAGGACTTAAGCTGGAGGTGCTGT
TCCAGGGACCAAGCGGCAATCCCGGCGGCGATCTGGCCCCCCAGATGCTGCGCGAGCTGCAGGAGACCAA
TGCCGCCCTGCAGGACGTGCGCGAGCTGCTGCGCCACCGCGTGAAGGAGATCACCTTCCTGAAGAACACC
GTGATGGAGTGCGACGCCTGCGGCATGCAGCCCTCTAGAGGCTCCGGCTCCATCATCCCAGTTGAGGAGG
AGAACCCGGACTTCTGGAACCGCGAGGCAGCCGAGGCCCTGGGTGCCGCCAAGAAGCTGCAGCCTGCACA
GACAGCCGCCAAGAACCTCATCATCTTCCTGGGCGATGGGATGGGGGTGTCTACGGTGACAGCTGCCAGG
ATCCTAAAAGGGCAGAAGAAGGACAAACTGGGGCCTGAGATACCCCTGGCCATGGACCGCTTCCCATATG
TGGCTCTGTCCAAGACATACAATGTAGACAAACATGTGCCAGACAGTGGAGCCACAGCCACGGCCTACCT
GTGCGGGGTCAAGGGCAACTTCCAGACCATTGGCTTGAGTGCAGCCGCCCGCTTTAACCAGTGCAACACG
ACACGCGGCAACGAGGTCATCTCCGTGATGAATCGGGCCAAGAAAGCAGGGAAGTCAGTGGGAGTGGTAA
CCACCACACGAGTGCAGCACGCCTCGCCAGCCGGCACCTACGCCCACACGGTGAACCGCAACTGGTACTC
GGACGCCGACGTGCCTGCCTCGGCCCGCCAGGAGGGGTGCCAGGACATCGCTACGCAGCTCATCTCCAAC
ATGGACATTGACGTGATCCTAGGTGGAGGCCGAAAGTACATGTTTCGCATGGGAACCCCAGACCCTGAGT
ACCCAGATGACTACAGCCAAGGTGGGACCAGGCTGGACGGGAAGAATCTGGTGCAGGAATGGCTGGCGAA
GCGCCAGGGTGCCCGGTATGTGTGGAACCGCACTGAGCTCATGCAGGCTTCCCTGGACCCGTCTGTGACC
CATCTCATGGGTCTCTTTGAGCCTGGAGACATGAAATACGAGATCCACCGAGACTCCACACTGGACCCCT
CCCTGATGGAGATGACAGAGGCTGCCCTGCGCCTGCTGAGCAGGAACCCCCGCGGCTTCTTCCTCTTCGT
GGAGGGTGGTCGCATCGACCATGGTCATCATGAAAGCAGGGCTTACCGGGCACTGACTGAGACGATCATG
TTCGACGACGCCATTGAGAGGGCGGGCCAGCTCACCAGCGAGGAGGACACGCTGAGCCTCGTCACTGCCG
ACCACTCCCACGTCTTCTCCTTCGGAGGCTACCCCCTGCGAGGGAGCTCCATCTTCGGGCTGGCCCCTGG
CAAGGCCCGGGACAGGAAGGCCTACACGGTCCTCCTATACGGAAACGGTCCAGGCTATGTGCTCAAGGAC
GGCGCCCGGCCGGATGTTACCGAGAGCGAGAGCGGGAGCCCCGAGTATCGGCAGCAGTCAGCAGTGCCCC
TGGACGAAGAGACCCACGCAGGCGAGGACGTGGCGGTGTTCGCGCGCGGCCCGCAGGCGCACCTGGTTCA
CGGCGTGCAGGAGCAGACCTTCATAGCGCACGTCATGGCCTTCGCCGCCTGCCTGGAGCCCTACACCGCC
TGCGACCTGGCGCCCCCCGCCGGCACCACCGACGCCGCGCACCCGGGTTCTAGAGGAAGCACCTCCGGCG
ATAACGATTACAAGGATGATGATGATAAGGCCAGCGGCACCGGTCATCATCACCATCACCATTGAGTTTA
AACCCGCTGATCAGCCTCGACTGTGCCTTCTAAGGCCTGAGCTCGCTGATCAGCCTCGATCGAGGATCCA
GACATGATAAGATACATTGATGAGTTTGGACAAACCACAACTAGAATGCAGTGAAAAAAATGCTTTATTT
GTGAAATTTGTGATGCTATTGCTTTATTTGTAACCATTATAAGCTGCAATAAACAAGTTAACAACAACAA
TTGCATTCATTTTATGTTTCAGGTTCAGGGGGAGGTGTGGGAGGTTTTTTAAAGCAAGTAAAACCTCTAC
AAATGTGGTATGGCTGATTATGATCAGTCGACCTGCAGGCATGCAAGCTTGGCGTAATCATGGTCATAGC
TGTTTCCTGTGTGAAATTGTTATCCGCTCACAATTCCACACAACATACGAGCCGGAAGCATAAAGTGTAA
AGCCTGGGGTGCCTAATGAGTGAGCTAACTCACATTAATTGCGTTGCGCTCACTGCCCGCTTTCCAGTCG
GGAAACCTGTCGTGCCAGCTGCATTAATGAATCGGCCAACGCGCGGGGAGAGGCGGTTTGCGTATTGGGC
GCTCTTCCGCTTCCTCGCTCACTGACTCGCTGCGCTCGGTCGTTCGGCTGCGGCGAGCGGTATCAGCTCA
CTCAAAGGCGGTAATACGGTTATCCACAGAATCAGGGGATAACGCAGGAAAGAACATGTGAGCAAAAGGC
CAGCAAAAGGCCAGGAACCGTAAAAAGGCCGCGTTGCTGGCGTTTTTCCATAGGCTCCGCCCCCCTGACG
AGCATCACAAAAATCGACGCTCAAGTCAGAGGTGGCGAAACCCGACAGGACTATAAAGATACCAGGCGTT
TCCCCCTGGAAGCTCCCTCGTGCGCTCTCCTGTTCCGACCCTGCCGCTTACCGGATACCTGTCCGCCTTT
CTCCCTTCGGGAAGCGTGGCGCTTTCTCATAGCTCACGCTGTAGGTATCTCAGTTCGGTGTAGGTCGTTC
GCTCCAAGCTGGGCTGTGTGCACGAACCCCCCGTTCAGCCCGACCGCTGCGCCTTATCCGGTAACTATCG
TCTTGAGTCCAACCCGGTAAGACACGACTTATCGCCACTGGCAGCAGCCACTGGTAACAGGATTAGCAGA
GCGAGGTATGTAGGCGGTGCTACAGAGTTCTTGAAGTGGTGGCCTAACTACGGCTACACTAGAAGAACAG
TATTTGGTATCTGCGCTCTGCTGAAGCCAGTTACCTTCGGAAAAAGAGTTGGTAGCTCTTGATCCGGCAA
ACAAACCACCGCTGGTAGCGGTGGTTTTTTTGTTTGCAAGCAGCAGATTACGCGCAGAAAAAAAGGATCT
CAAGAAGATCCTTTGATCTTTTCTACGGGGTCTGACGCTCAGTGGAACGAAAACTCACGTTAAGGGATTT
TGGTCATGAGATTATCAAAAAGGATCTTCACCTAGATCCTTTTAAATTAAAAATGAAGTTTTAAATCAAT
CTAAAGTATATATGAGTAAACTTGGTCTGACAGTTACCAATGCTTAATCAGTGAGGCACCTATCTCAGCG
ATCTGTCTATTTCGTTCATCCATAGTTGCCTGACTCCCCGTCGTGTAGATAACTACGATACGGGAGGGCT
TACCATCTGGCCCCAGTGCTGCAATGATACCGCGAGACCCACGCTCACCGGCTCCAGATTTATCAGCAAT
AAACCAGCCAGCCGGAAGGGCCGAGCGCAGAAGTGGTCCTGCAACTTTATCCGCCTCCATCCAGTCTATT
AATTGTTGCCGGGAAGCTAGAGTAAGTAGTTCGCCAGTTAATAGTTTGCGCAACGTTGTTGCCATTGCTA
CAGGCATCGTGGTGTCACGCTCGTCGTTTGGTATGGCTTCATTCAGCTCCGGTTCCCAACGATCAAGGCG
AGTTACATGATCCCCCATGTTGTGCAAAAAAGCGGTTAGCTCCTTCGGTCCTCCGATCGTTGTCAGAAGT
AAGTTGGCCGCAGTGTTATCACTCATGGTTATGGCAGCACTGCATAATTCTCTTACTGTCATGCCATCCG
TAAGATGCTTTTCTGTGACTGGTGAGTACTCAACCAAGTCATTCTGAGAATAGTGTATGCGGCGACCGAG
TTGCTCTTGCCCGGCGTCAATACGGGATAATACCGCGCCACATAGCAGAACTTTAAAAGTGCTCATCATT
GGAAAACGTTCTTCGGGGCGAAAACTCTCAAGGATCTTACCGCTGTTGAGATCCAGTTCGATGTAACCCA
CTCGTGCACCCAACTGATCTTCAGCATCTTTTACTTTCACCAGCGTTTCTGGGTGAGCAAAAACAGGAAG
GCAAAATGCCGCAAAAAAGGGAATAAGGGCGACACGGAAATGTTGAATACTCATACTCTTCCTTTTTCAA
TATTATTGAAGCATTTATCAGGGTTATTGTCTCATGAGCGGATACATATTTGAATGTATTTAGAAAAATA
AACAAATAGGGGTTCCGCGCACATTTCCCCGAAAAGTGCCACCTGACGTCTAAGAAACCATTATTATCAT
GACATTAACCTATAAAAATAGGCGTATCACGAGGCCCTTTCGTCTCGCGCGTTTCGGTGATGACGGTGAA
AACCTCTGACACATGCAGCTCCCGGAGACGGTCACAGCTTGTCTGTAAGCGGATGCCGGGAGCAGACAAG
CCCGTCAGGGCGCGTCAGCGGGTGTTGGCGGGTGTCGGGGCTGGCTTAACTATGCGGCATCAGAGCAGAT
TGTACTGAGAGTGCACCATATGCGGTGTGAAATACCGCACAGATGCGTAAGGAGAAAATACCGCATCAGG
CGCCATTCGCCATTCAGGCTGCGCAACTGTTGGGAAGGGCGATCGGTGCGGGCCTCTTCGCTATTACGCC
AGCTGGCGAAAGGGGGATGTGCTGCAAGGCGATTAAGTTGGGTAACGCCAGGGTTTTCCCAGTCACGACG
TT
